>Addgene plasmid #178230 | pLKO_AU1.NWS.V5_mCherry-NLS | addgene full sequence | sequence record 352780 | Addgene NGS Result
GGCCTATTGGTTAAAAAATGAGCTGATTTAACAAAAATTTAACGCGAATTTTAACAAAATATTAACGCTT
ACAATTTAGGTGGCACTTTTCGGGGAAATGTGCGCGGAACCCCTATTTGTTTATTTTTCTAAATACATTC
AAATATGTATCCGCTCATGAGACAATAACCCTGATAAATGCTTCAATAATATTGAAAAAGGAAGAGTATG
AGTATTCAACATTTCCGTGTCGCCCTTATTCCCTTTTTTGCGGCATTTTGCCTTCCTGTTTTTGCTCACC
CAGAAACGCTGGTGAAAGTAAAAGATGCTGAAGATCAGTTGGGTGCACGAGTGGGTTACATCGAACTGGA
TCTCAACAGCGGTAAGATCCTTGAGAGTTTTCGCCCCGAAGAACGTTTTCCAATGATGAGCACTTTTAAA
GTTCTGCTATGTGGCGCGGTATTATCCCGTATTGACGCCGGGCAAGAGCAACTCGGTCGCCGCATACACT
ATTCTCAGAATGACTTGGTTGAGTACTCACCAGTCACAGAAAAGCATCTTACGGATGGCATGACAGTAAG
AGAATTATGCAGTGCTGCCATAACCATGAGTGATAACACTGCGGCCAACTTACTTCTGACAACGATCGGA
GGACCGAAGGAGCTAACCGCTTTTTTGCACAACATGGGGGATCATGTAACTCGCCTTGATCGTTGGGAAC
CGGAGCTGAATGAAGCCATACCAAACGACGAGCGTGACACCACGATGCCTGTAGCAATGGCAACAACGTT
GCGCAAACTATTAACTGGCGAACTACTTACTCTAGCTTCCCGGCAACAATTAATAGACTGGATGGAGGCG
GATAAAGTTGCAGGACCACTTCTGCGCTCGGCCCTTCCGGCTGGCTGGTTTATTGCTGATAAATCTGGAG
CCGGTGAGCGTGGGTCTCGCGGTATCATTGCAGCACTGGGGCCAGATGGTAAGCCCTCCCGTATCGTAGT
TATCTACACGACGGGGAGTCAGGCAACTATGGATGAACGAAATAGACAGATCGCTGAGATAGGTGCCTCA
CTGATTAAGCATTGGTAACTGTCAGACCAAGTTTACTCATATATACTTTAGATTGATTTAAAACTTCATT
TTTAATTTAAAAGGATCTAGGTGAAGATCCTTTTTGATAATCTCATGACCAAAATCCCTTAACGTGAGTT
TTCGTTCCACTGAGCGTCAGACCCCGTAGAAAAGATCAAAGGATCTTCTTGAGATCCTTTTTTTCTGCGC
GTAATCTGCTGCTTGCAAACAAAAAAACCACCGCTACCAGCGGTGGTTTGTTTGCCGGATCAAGAGCTAC
CAACTCTTTTTCCGAAGGTAACTGGCTTCAGCAGAGCGCAGATACCAAATACTGTTCTTCTAGTGTAGCC
GTAGTTAGGCCACCACTTCAAGAACTCTGTAGCACCGCCTACATACCTCGCTCTGCTAATCCTGTTACCA
GTGGCTGCTGCCAGTGGCGATAAGTCGTGTCTTACCGGGTTGGACTCAAGACGATAGTTACCGGATAAGG
CGCAGCGGTCGGGCTGAACGGGGGGTTCGTGCACACAGCCCAGCTTGGAGCGAACGACCTACACCGAACT
GAGATACCTACAGCGTGAGCTATGAGAAAGCGCCACGCTTCCCGAAGGGAGAAAGGCGGACAGGTATCCG
GTAAGCGGCAGGGTCGGAACAGGAGAGCGCACGAGGGAGCTTCCAGGGGGAAACGCCTGGTATCTTTATA
GTCCTGTCGGGTTTCGCCACCTCTGACTTGAGCGTCGATTTTTGTGATGCTCGTCAGGGGGGCGGAGCCT
ATGGAAAAACGCCAGCAACGCGGCCTTTTTACGGTTCCTGGCCTTTTGCTGGCCTTTTGCTCACATGTTC
TTTCCTGCGTTATCCCCTGATTCTGTGGATAACCGTATTACCGCCTTTGAGTGAGCTGATACCGCTCGCC
GCAGCCGAACGACCGAGCGCAGCGAGTCAGTGAGCGAGGAAGCGGAAGAGCGCCCAATACGCAAACCGCC
TCTCCCCGCGCGTTGGCCGATTCATTAATGCAGCTGGCACGACAGGTTTCCCGACTGGAAAGCGGGCAGT
GAGCGCAACGCAATTAATGTGAGTTAGCTCACTCATTAGGCACCCCAGGCTTTACACTTTATGCTTCCGG
CTCGTATGTTGTGTGGAATTGTGAGCGGATAACAATTTCACACAGGAAACAGCTATGACCATGATTACGC
CAAGCGCGCAATTAACCCTCACTAAAGGGAACAAAAGCTGGAGCTGCAAGCTTAATGTAGTCTTATGCAA
TACTCTTGTAGTCTTGCAACATGGTAACGATGAGTTAGCAACATGCCTTACAAGGAGAGAAAAAGCACCG
TGCATGGCGATTGGTGGAAGTAAGGTGGTACGATCGTGCCTTATTAGGAAGGCAACAGACGGGTCTGACA
TGGATTGGACGAACCACTGAATTGCCGCATTGCAGAGATATTGTATTTAAGTGCCTAGCTCGATACATAA
ACGGGTCTCTCTGGTTAGACCAGATCTGAGCCTGGGAGCTCTCTGGCTAACTAGGGAACCCACTGCTTAA
GCCTCAATAAAGCTTGCCTTGAGTGCTTCAAGTAGTGTGTGCCCGTCTGTTGTGTGACTCTGGTAACTAG
AGATCCCTCAGACCCTTTTAGTCAGTGTGGAAAATCTCTAGCAGTGGCGCCCGAACAGGGACTTGAAAGC
GAAAGGGAAACCAGAGGAGCTCTCTCGACGCAGGACTCGGCTTGCTGAAGCGCGCACGGCAAGAGGCGAG
GGGCGGCGACTGGTGAGTACGCCAAAAATTTTGACTAGCGGAGGCTAGAAGGAGAGAGATGGGTGCGAGA
GCGTCAGTATTAAGCGGGGGAGAATTAGATCGCGATGGGAAAAAATTCGGTTAAGGCCAGGGGGAAAGAA
AAAATATAAATTAAAACATATAGTATGGGCAAGCAGGGAGCTAGAACGATTCGCAGTTAATCCTGGCCTG
TTAGAAACATCAGAAGGCTGTAGACAAATACTGGGACAGCTACAACCATCCCTTCAGACAGGATCAGAAG
AACTTAGATCATTATATAATACAGTAGCAACCCTCTATTGTGTGCATCAAAGGATAGAGATAAAAGACAC
CAAGGAAGCTTTAGACAAGATAGAGGAAGAGCAAAACAAAAGTAAGACCACCGCACAGCAAGCGGCCGCT
GATCTTCAGACCTGGAGGAGGAGATATGAGGGACAATTGGAGAAGTGAATTATATAAATATAAAGTAGTA
AAAATTGAACCATTAGGAGTAGCACCCACCAAGGCAAAGAGAAGAGTGGTGCAGAGAGAAAAAAGAGCAG
TGGGAATAGGAGCTTTGTTCCTTGGGTTCTTGGGAGCAGCAGGAAGCACTATGGGCGCAGCGTCAATGAC
GCTGACGGTACAGGCCAGACAATTATTGTCTGGTATAGTGCAGCAGCAGAACAATTTGCTGAGGGCTATT
GAGGCGCAACAGCATCTGTTGCAACTCACAGTCTGGGGCATCAAGCAGCTCCAGGCAAGAATCCTGGCTG
TGGAAAGATACCTAAAGGATCAACAGCTCCTGGGGATTTGGGGTTGCTCTGGAAAACTCATTTGCACCAC
TGCTGTGCCTTGGAATGCTAGTTGGAGTAATAAATCTCTGGAACAGATTTGGAATCACACGACCTGGATG
GAGTGGGACAGAGAAATTAACAATTACACAAGCTTAATACACTCCTTAATTGAAGAATCGCAAAACCAGC
AAGAAAAGAATGAACAAGAATTATTGGAATTAGATAAATGGGCAAGTTTGTGGAATTGGTTTAACATAAC
AAATTGGCTGTGGTATATAAAATTATTCATAATGATAGTAGGAGGCTTGGTAGGTTTAAGAATAGTTTTT
GCTGTACTTTCTATAGTGAATAGAGTTAGGCAGGGATATTCACCATTATCGTTTCAGACCCACCTCCCAA
CCCCGAGGGGACCCGACAGGCCCGAAGGAATAGAAGAAGAAGGTGGAGAGAGAGACAGAGACAGATCCAT
TCGATTAGTGAACGGATCTCGACGGTATCGATCACGAGACTAGTATCGAGCGGCCGCCCCCTTCACCGAG
GGCCTATTTCCCATGATTCCTTCATATTTGCATATACGATACAAGGCTGTTAGAGAGATAATTGGAATTA
ATTTGACTGTAAACACAAAGATATTAGTACAAAATACGTGACGTAGAAAGTAATAATTTCTTGGGTAGTT
TGCAGTTTTAAAATTATGTTTTAAAATGGACTATCATATGCTTACCGTAACTTGAAAGTATTTCGATTTC
TTGGCTTTATATATCTTGTGGAAAGGACGAAACACCGGGTCTTCGAGAAGACCTGTTTTAGAGCTAGAAA
TAGCAAGTTAAAATAAGGCTAGTCCGTTATCAACTTGAAAAAGTGGCACCGAGTCGGTGCTTTTTTTAAT
TCTCGACCTCGAGACAAATGGCAGTATTCATCCACAATTTTAAAAGAAAAGGGGGGATTGGGGGGTACAG
TGCAGGGGAAAGAATAGTAGACATAATAGCAACAGACATACAAACTAAAGAATTACAAAAACAAATTACA
AAAATTCAAAATTTTCGGGTTTATTACAGGGACAGCAGAGATCCACTTTGGCCGCGGCTCGAGGCGATAA
GCTTTGCAAAGATGGATAAAGTTTTAAACAGAGAGGAATCTTTGCAGCTAATGGACCTTCTAGGTCTTGA
AAGGAGTGGGAATTGGCTCCGGTGCCCGTCAGTGGGCAGAGCGCACATCGCCCACAGTCCCCGAGAAGTT
GGGGGGAGGGGTCGGCAATTGAACCGGTGCCTAGAGAAGGTGGCGCGGGGTAAACTGGGAAAGTGATGTC
GTGTACTGGCTCCGCCTTTTTCCCGAGGGTGGGGGAGAACCGTATATAAGTGCAGTAGTCGCCGTGAACG
TTCTTTTTCGCAACGGGTTTGCCGCCAGAACACAGGTAAGTGCCGTGTGTGGTTCCCGCGGGCCTGGCCT
CTTTACGGGTTATGGCCCTTGCGTGCCTTGAATTACTTCCACCTGGCTGCAGTACGTGATTCTTGATCCC
GAGCTTCGGGTTGGAAGTGGGTGGGAGAGTTCGAGGCCTTGCGCTTAAGGAGCCCCTTCGCCTCGTGCTT
GAGTTGAGGCCTGGCCTGGGCGCTGGGGCCGCCGCGTGCGAATCTGGTGGCACCTTCGCGCCTGTCTCGC
TGCTTTCGATAAGTCTCTAGCCATTTAAAATTTTTGATGACCTGCTGCGACGCTTTTTTTCTGGCAAGAT
AGTCTTGTAAATGCGGGCCAAGATCTGCACACTGGTATTTCGGTTTTTGGGGCCGCGGGCGGCGACGGGG
CCCGTGCGTCCCAGCGCACATGTTCGGCGAGGCGGGGCCTGCGAGCGCGGCCACCGAGAATCGGACGGGG
GTAGTCTCAAGCTGGCCGGCCTGCTCTGGTGCCTGGCCTCGCGCCGCCGTGTATCGCCCCGCCCTGGGCG
GCAAGGCTGGCCCGGTCGGCACCAGTTGCGTGAGCGGAAAGATGGCCGCTTCCCGGCCCTGCTGCAGGGA
GCTCAAAATGGAGGACGCGGCGCTCGGGAGAGCGGGCGGGTGAGTCACCCACACAAAGGAAAAGGGCCTT
TCCGTCCTCAGCCGTCGCTTCATGTGACTCCACGGAGTACCGGGCGCCGTCCAGGCACCTCGATTAGTTC
TCGAGCTTTTGGAGTACGTCGTCTTTAGGTTGGGGGGAGGGGTTTTATGCGATGGAGTTTCCCCACACTG
AGTGGGTGGAGACTGAAGTTAGGCCAGCTTGGCACTTGATGTAATTCTCCTTGGAATTTGCCCTTTTTGA
GTTTGGATCTTGGTTCATTCTCAAGCCTCAGACAGTGGTTCAAAGTTTTTTTCTTCCATTTCAGGTGTCG
TGAGGAATTCTGCAGTCGATCGACGGTACCGCGGGCCCGGGATCCACGGTCGCCACCATGGGCGACACCT
ATCGGTACATTGGAGGAGGCGGGGGAGGGAACTGGTCCCACCCCCAATTCGAGAAAGGAGGAGGCGGGGG
AGGGGGCAAACCAATTCCAAACCCACTGCTGGGACTGGATTCCACAGGCATGCTGATGGTGAGCAAGGGC
GAGGAGGATAACATGGCCATCATCAAGGAGTTCATGCGCTTCAAGGTGCACATGGAGGGCTCCGTGAACG
GCCACGAGTTCGAGATCGAGGGCGAGGGCGAGGGCCGCCCCTACGAGGGCACCCAGACCGCCAAGCTGAA
GGTGACCAAGGGTGGCCCCCTGCCCTTCGCCTGGGACATCCTGTCCCCTCAGTTCATGTACGGCTCCAAG
GCCTACGTGAAGCACCCCGCCGACATCCCCGACTACTTGAAGCTGTCCTTCCCCGAGGGCTTCAAGTGGG
AGCGCGTGATGAACTTCGAGGACGGCGGCGTGGTGACCGTGACCCAGGACTCCTCCCTGCAGGACGGCGA
GTTCATCTACAAGGTGAAGCTGCGCGGCACCAACTTCCCCTCCGACGGCCCCGTAATGCAGAAGAAGACC
ATGGGCTGGGAGGCCTCCTCCGAGCGGATGTACCCCGAGGACGGCGCCCTGAAGGGCGAGATCAAGCAGA
GGCTGAAGCTGAAGGACGGCGGCCACTACGACGCTGAGGTCAAGACCACCTACAAGGCCAAGAAGCCCGT
GCAGCTGCCCGGCGCCTACAACGTCAACATCAAGTTGGACATCACCTCCCACAACGAGGACTACACCATC
GTGGAACAGTACGAACGCGCCGAGGGCCGCCACTCCACCGGCGGCATGGACGAGCTGTACAAGAAACGGC
CAGCCGAGGATATGGAGGAAGAACAAGCCTTTAAACGATCTCGATAAAGCGGCCGCGTCGACAATCAACC
TCTGGATTACAAAATTTGTGAAAGATTGACTGGTATTCTTAACTATGTTGCTCCTTTTACGCTATGTGGA
TACGCTGCTTTAATGCCTTTGTATCATGCTATTGCTTCCCGTATGGCTTTCATTTTCTCCTCCTTGTATA
AATCCTGGTTGCTGTCTCTTTATGAGGAGTTGTGGCCCGTTGTCAGGCAACGTGGCGTGGTGTGCACTGT
GTTTGCTGACGCAACCCCCACTGGTTGGGGCATTGCCACCACCTGTCAGCTCCTTTCCGGGACTTTCGCT
TTCCCCCTCCCTATTGCCACGGCGGAACTCATCGCCGCCTGCCTTGCCCGCTGCTGGACAGGGGCTCGGC
TGTTGGGCACTGACAATTCCGTGGTGTTGTCGGGGAAGCTGACGTCCTTTCCATGGCTGCTCGCCTGTGT
TGCCACCTGGATTCTGCGCGGGACGTCCTTCTGCTACGTCCCTTCGGCCCTCAATCCAGCGGACCTTCCT
TCCCGCGGCCTGCTGCCGGCTCTGCGGCCTCTTCCGCATCTTCGCCTTCGCCCTCAGACGAGTCGGATCT
CCCTTTGGGCCGCCTCCCCGCCTGGGTACCTTTAAGACCAATGACTTACAAGGCAGCTGTAGATCTTAGC
CACTTTTTAAAAGAAAAGGGGGGACTGGAAGGGCTAATTCACTCCCAACGAAGATAAGATCTGCTTTTTG
CTTGTACTGGGTCTCTCTGGTTAGACCAGATCTGAGCCTGGGAGCTCTCTGGCTAACTAGGGAACCCACT
GCTTAAGCCTCAATAAAGCTTGCCTTGAGTGCTTCAAGTAGTGTGTGCCCGTCTGTTGTGTGACTCTGGT
AACTAGAGATCCCTCAGACCCTTTTAGTCAGTGTGGAAAATCTCTAGCAGTAGTAGTTCATGTCATCTTA
TTATTCAGTATTTATAACTTGCAAAGAAATGAATATCAGAGAGTGAGAGGAACTTGTTTATTGCAGCTTA
TAATGGTTACAAATAAAGCAATAGCATCACAAATTTCACAAATAAAGCATTTTTTTCACTGCATTCTAGT
TGTGGTTTGTCCAAACTCATCAATGTATCTTATCATGTCTGGCTCTAGCTATCCCGCCCCTAACTCCGCC
CATCCCGCCCCTAACTCCGCCCAGTTCCGCCCATTCTCCGCCCCATGGCTGACTAATTTTTTTTATTTAT
GCAGAGGCCGAGGCCGCCTCGGCCTCTGAGCTATTCCAGAAGTAGTGAGGAGGCTTTTTTGGAGGCCTAG
GGACGTACCCAATTCGCCCTATAGTGAGTCGTATTACGCGCGCTCACTGGCCGTCGTTTTACAACGTCGT
GACTGGGAAAACCCTGGCGTTACCCAACTTAATCGCCTTGCAGCACATCCCCCTTTCGCCAGCTGGCGTA
ATAGCGAAGAGGCCCGCACCGATCGCCCTTCCCAACAGTTGCGCAGCCTGAATGGCGAATGGG
[124 nt withheld, positions 8394-8517]
C
[91 nt withheld, positions 8519-8609]
A
[49 nt withheld, positions 8611-8659]
CCTTTGACGTTGGAGTCCACGTTCTTT
[37 nt withheld, positions 8687-8723]
ACCCTATCTCGGTCTATTCTTTTGATTTATAAGGGATTTTGCCGATTTC
Features (pLannotate 1.2.2; 29 found; start..end, strand, type, name):
    103..207     +  promoter       AmpR promoter: bla
    208..1068    +  CDS            AmpR: β-lactamase; bla; confers resistance to ampicillin, carbenicillin, and related antibiotics
   1239..1827    +  rep_origin     ori: high-copy-number ColE1/pMB1/pBR322/pUC origin of replication
   2010..2102    +  CDS            lacI (fragment): lac repressor; lacI; The lac repressor binds to the lac operator to inhibit transcription in E. coli. This inhibition can be relieved by adding lactose or isopropyl-β-D-thiogalactopyranoside (IPTG).
   2115..2136    +  protein_bind   CAP binding site: CAP binding activates transcription in the presence of cAMP. E. coli catabolite activator protein
   2151..2181    +  promoter       lac promoter: promoter for the E. coli lac operon
   2189..2205    +  protein_bind   lac operator: The lac repressor binds to the lac operator to inhibit transcription in E. coli. This inhibition can be relieved by adding lactose or isopropyl-β-D-thiogalactopyranoside (IPTG). lac repressor encoded by lacI
   2250..2268    +  promoter       T3 promoter: promoter for bacteriophage T3 RNA polymerase
   2296..2522    +  promoter       RSV promoter: Rous sarcoma virus enhancer/promoter
   2523..2703    +  LTR            5' LTR (truncated): truncated 5' long terminal repeat (LTR) from HIV-1
   2750..2875    +  misc_feature   HIV-1 Ψ: packaging signal of human immunodeficiency virus type 1
   2859..3222    +  CDS            HIV-1 gag (fragment): gag protein from human immunodeficiency virus 1; gag
   3368..3601    +  misc_feature   RRE: The Rev response element (RRE) of HIV-1 allows for Rev-dependent mRNA export from the nucleus to the cytoplasm.
   3978..4078    +  CDS            Rev (fragment): human immunodeficiency virus 1 (HIV-1) Rev protein; rev; enhances nuclear export of unspliced and incompletely spliced viral mRNAs
   4128..4368    +  promoter       U6 promoter: RNA polymerase III promoter for human U6 snRNA
   4395..4470    +  misc_RNA       gRNA scaffold: guide RNA scaffold for the Streptococcus pyogenes CRISPR/Cas9 system
   4518..4635    +  misc_feature   cPPT/CTS: central polypurine tract and central termination sequence of HIV-1
   4702..4768    +  CDS            small t antigen (fragment): SV40 (simian virus 40) small t antigen
   4775..5953    +  promoter       EF-1α promoter: strong constitutive promoter for human elongation factor EF-1α
   5970..5995    +  misc_feature   MCS (fragment): multiple cloning site
   6146..6853    +  CDS            mCherry: mCherry is a basic (constitutively fluorescent) red fluorescent protein published in 2004, derived from Discosoma sp.. It is reported to be a very rapidly-maturing monomer with low acid sensitivity.
   6923..7511    +  misc_feature   WPRE: woodchuck hepatitis virus posttranscriptional regulatory element
   7516..7653    +  CDS            nef (fragment): NEF_HV1LA - Experimental evidence at protein level: Swiss-Prot protein existence level 1. Extracellular Nef protein targets CD4(+) T-lymphocytes for apoptosis by interacting with CXCR4 surface receptors. From Human immunodeficiency virus type 1 group M subtype B (isolate Lai) (HIV-1).
   7639..7819    +  LTR            5' LTR (truncated): truncated 5' long terminal repeat (LTR) from HIV-1
   7891..8012    +  polyA_signal   SV40 poly(A) signal: SV40 polyadenylation signal
   8052..8187    +  rep_origin     SV40 ori: SV40 origin of replication
   8208..8226    -  promoter       T7 promoter: promoter for bacteriophage T7 RNA polymerase
   8234..8389    +  CDS            lacZα (fragment): LacZα fragment of β-galactosidase; lacZ fragment
   8394..50      +  rep_origin     f1 ori (across the origin) (sequence partly withheld): f1 bacteriophage origin of replication; arrow indicates direction of (+) strand synthesis
