[The description below was written by a language model from this plasmid's Addgene catalogue record and pLannotate feature annotations shown in this document.]
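Description:
pLKO_AU1.NWS.V5_mCherry-NLS is a lentiviral transfer plasmid on a pLKO backbone that combines a CRISPR guide RNA cloning cassette with a nuclear "protein barcode" (nPC) reporter for tracking vectors and transduced cells. It is propagated in E. coli as a high-copy plasmid through a ColE1/pUC-type origin with ampicillin selection from the bla gene, and it also carries an f1 origin and remnants of a lac/lacZα cloning region flanked by T3 and T7 promoters. The viral portion has third-generation architecture: an RSV promoter drives a truncated HIV-1 5' LTR, followed by the Ψ packaging signal with a gag fragment, the Rev response element, a cPPT/CTS, WPRE and a truncated 3' LTR, with an SV40 poly(A) signal and SV40 origin downstream. No mammalian drug-resistance marker is annotated.

Two expression units sit within the provirus. A human U6 Pol III promoter is placed upstream of the S. pyogenes Cas9 gRNA scaffold, with a short gap between them where a spacer sequence can be cloned. Downstream, the EF-1α promoter drives mCherry, which according to the record is fused at its N terminus to the epitope combination AU1, NWS and V5 and at its C terminus to a nuclear localization signal. These small tags and the NLS are not individually annotated in the feature table, although unannotated sequence flanks the mCherry coding region. The epitope combination serves as an antibody-detectable barcode concentrated in the nucleus, so cells carrying a given guide can be identified by imaging. The stated application is spatial detection of CRISPR screens in tissue, such as studies of the tumor microenvironment.
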