Addgene plasmid #178230: pLKO_AU1.NWS.V5_mCherry-NLS
Purpose: Nuclear Protein Barcode (nPC) for vector/cell tracking. Contains U6 trRNA cassette for sgRNA cloning. Enables spatial detection of CRISPR screens.
Depositing lab: Brian Brown. Depositing organization: Icahn School of Medicine at Mount Sinai. Publication: Spatial CRISPR genomics identifies regulators of the tumor microenvironment. Dhainaut M, Rose SA, Akturk G, Wroblewska A, Nielsen SR, Park ES, Buckup M, Roudko V, Pia L, Sweeney R, Le Berichel J, Wilk CM, Bektesevic A, Lee BH, Bhardwaj N, Rahman AH, Baccarini A, Gnjatic S, Pe'er D, Merad M, Brown BD. Cell. 2022 Mar 10. pii: S0092-8674(22)00195-7. doi: 10.1016/j.cell.2022.02.015. PubMed 35290801.
Backbone
  Vector backbone: pLKO
  Backbone size w/o insert (bp): 9000
  Vector type: Lentiviral
Growth in bacteria
  Bacterial resistance: Ampicillin, 100 μg/mL
  Growth temperature: 37°C
  Growth strain: NEB Stable
  Copy number: High Copy
Gene/Insert
  Gene/Insert name: nPC Tagged mCherry-NLS
  Species: H. sapiens (human)
  Insert size (bp): 1000
  Promoter: eF1a
  Tag / fusion protein: AU1.NWS.V5 (N terminal on insert); Nuclear Localization Signal (C terminal on insert)
  Cloning method: Restriction Enzyme; 5′ cloning site unknown (unknown if destroyed)
  Sequencing primers: 5′ cctttttgagtttggatcttggttcat
Terms and licenses: Academic/Nonprofit Terms; Industry Terms: Not Available to Industry
Depositor comments: Please visit https://www.biorxiv.org/content/10.1101/2021.07.13.451021v1 for bioRxiv preprint.
How to cite: pLKO_AU1.NWS.V5_mCherry-NLS was a gift from Brian Brown (Addgene plasmid # 178230 ; http://n2t.net/addgene:178230 ; RRID:Addgene_178230)
